Addgene plasmid #42176: pGagMBPHis
Depositing lab: James Hurley. Depositing organization: National Institute of Diabetes & Digestive & Kidney Diseases (NIDDK). Publication: In vitro reconstitution of the ordered assembly of the endosomal sorting complex required for transport at membrane-bound HIV-1 Gag clusters. Carlson LA, Hurley JH. Proc Natl Acad Sci U S A. 2012 Oct 16;109(42):16928-33. doi: 10.1073/pnas.1211759109. Epub 2012 Oct 1. PubMed 23027949.
Backbone
  Vector backbone: pHIS-parallel.2
  Backbone size w/o insert (bp): 5550
  Total vector size (bp): 8226
  Vector type: Bacterial Expression
Growth in bacteria
  Bacterial resistance: Ampicillin, 100 μg/mL
  Growth temperature: 37°C
  Growth strain: DH5alpha
  Copy number: Unknown
Gene/Insert
  Gene/Insert name: Gag protein sequence is from HIV-1 clone NL4-3
  Species: Synthetic
  Insert size (bp): 2676
  Tag / fusion protein: MBP (C terminal on insert); 6xHIS (C terminal on backbone)
  Cloning method: Restriction Enzyme; 5′ cloning site NdeI (not destroyed); 3′ cloning site XhoI (not destroyed)
  Sequencing primers: 5′ T7; 3′ T7-term
Terms and licenses: Academic/Nonprofit Terms; Industry Terms: Not Available to Industry
Depositor comments: The Gag protein sequence is from HIV-1 clone NL4-3, GenBank accession no. AAB60571.1, expressed from a codon-optimised synthetic gene (Genscript). 3’ of the synthetic Gag gene are sequences encoding a TEV protease site followed by maltose-binding protein. This GagMBP gene is inserted into the Nde1/Xho1 site of pHis-Parallel2, giving it a C-terminal (His)6 tag for expression of GagMBPHis.
How to cite: pGagMBPHis was a gift from James Hurley (Addgene plasmid # 42176 ; http://n2t.net/addgene:42176 ; RRID:Addgene_42176)
