[The description below was written by a language model from this plasmid's Addgene catalogue record.]
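Description:
pGagMBPHis is a bacterial expression plasmid built on the pHIS-parallel.2 backbone and designed to produce recombinant HIV-1 Gag as a fusion protein in E. coli. It totals about 8.2 kb, made up of a 5.55 kb backbone and a 2.7 kb insert, and is selected with ampicillin. The record lists its copy number as unknown and does not name the origin of replication. The promoter is also not stated explicitly. The recommended sequencing primers are T7 and T7-term, however, which suggests that the insert lies between a T7 promoter and a T7 terminator, an arrangement that would require a host supplying T7 RNA polymerase for expression.

The insert is a codon-optimised synthetic gene encoding the Gag polyprotein of HIV-1 clone NL4-3. Downstream of Gag are sequences encoding a TEV protease recognition site and then maltose-binding protein (MBP). This Gag-TEV-MBP cassette was cloned between the NdeI and XhoI sites, both of which are retained, so that the open reading frame continues into a C-terminal hexahistidine tag. The product is therefore Gag-TEV-MBP-His6. MBP is a common solubility-enhancing fusion partner and also binds amylose resin, while the His tag allows immobilised metal affinity purification. Because both tags lie after the TEV site, protease cleavage should remove them together and release Gag.

The associated publication used purified components to reconstitute in vitro the ordered assembly of the ESCRT machinery at membrane-bound HIV-1 Gag clusters. This is consistent with the plasmid serving as a source of purified Gag for biochemical and membrane reconstitution studies.
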