>Addgene plasmid #42176 | pGagMBPHis | depositor partial sequence | sequence record 56930 | Gag protein from HIV-1 clone NL4-3
ATGGGTGCACGTGCAAGTGTGCTGAGCGGTGGTGAACTGGATAAATGGGAAAAAATTCGTCTGCGCCCGG
GCGGTAAAAAACAGTACAAACTGAAACATATCGTGTGGGCGAGCCGTGAACTGGAACGCTTTGCCGTTAA
CCCGGGCCTGCTGGAAACCTCTGAAGGCTGCCGTCAGATTCTGGGTCAGCTGCAGCCGAGCCTGCAGACG
GGTTCTGAAGAACTGCGCAGTCTGTATAACACCATTGCGGTGCTGTACTGTGTTCACCAGCGTATCGATG
TGAAAGATACGAAAGAAGCGCTGGATAAAATCGAAGAAGAACAGAACAAAAGCAAGAAAAAAGCACAGCA
GGCAGCAGCAGATACCGGTAACAATTCTCAGGTGTCTCAGAACTAC
[693 nt withheld, positions 397-1089]
GCGGAAGCCATGAGCCAGGTTACGAATCCGGCAACCATTATGATCCAGAAAGGCAACTTTCGTAATCAGC
GCAAAACCGTTAAATGCTTCAACTGTGGCAAAGAAGGTCACATTGCCAAAAATTGCCGTGCACCGCGCAA
AAAAGGCTGCTGGAAATGTGGCAAAGAAGGTCATCAGATGAAAGATTGTACGGAACGCCAGGCAAACTTT
CTGGGTAAAATCTGGCCGAGTCACAAAGGCCGTCCGGGTAATTTCCTGCAGAGCCGTCCGGAACCGACCG
CACCGCCGGAAGAATCTTTTCGCTTCGGCGAAGAAACCACGACCCCGAGTCAGCGTCAGGAACCGATTGA
TAAAGAACTGTATCCGCTGGCGTCTCTGCGTAGTCTGTTCGGTAGCGATCCGAGCTCTCAGGAAAACCTG
TATTTTCAGGGCGGATCCGGAATTCAAATGATCGAAGAAGGTAAACTGGTAATCTGGATTAACGGCGATA
AAGGCTATAACGGTCTCGCTGAAGTCGGTAAGAAATTCGAGAAAGATACCGGAATTAAAGTCACCGTTGA
GCATCCGGATAAACTGGAAGAGAAATTCCCACAGGTTGCGGCAACTGGCGATGGCCCTGACATTATCTTC
TGGGCACACGACCGCTTTGGTGGCTACGCTCAATCTGGCCTGTTGGCTGAAATCACCCCGGACAAAGCGT
TCCAGGACAAGCTGTATCCGTTTACCTGGGATGCCGTACGTTACAACGGCAAGCTGATTGCTTACCCGAT
CGCTGTTGAAGCGTTATCGCTGATTTATAACAAAGATCTGCTGCCGAACCCGCCAAAAACCTGGGAAGAG
ATCCCGGCGCTGGATAAAGAACTGAAAGCGAAAGGTAAGAGCGCGCTGATGTTCAACCTGCAAGAACCGT
ACTTCACCTGGCCGCTGATTGCTGCTGACGGGGGTTATGCGTTCAAGTATGAAAACGGCAAGTACGACAT
TAAAGACGTGGGCGTGGATAACGCTGGCGCGAAAGCGGGTCTGACCTTCCTGGTTGACCTGATTAAAAAC
AAACACATGAATGCAGACACCGATTACTCCATCGCAGAAGCTGCCTTTAATAAAGGCGAAACAGCGATGA
CCATCAACGGCCCGTGGGCATGGTCCAACATCGACACCAGCAAAGTGAATTATGGTGTAACGGTACTGCC
GACCTTCAAGGGTCAACCATCCAAACCGTTCGTTGGCGTGCTGAGCGCAGGTATTAACGCCGCCAGTCCG
AACAAAGAGCTGGCAAAAGAGTTCCTCGAAAACTATCTGCTGACTGATGAAGGTCTGGAAGCGGTTAATA
AAGACAAACCGCTGGGTGCCGTAGCGCTGAAGTCTTACGAGGAAGAGTTGGCGAAAGATCCACGTATTGC
CGCCACCATGGAAAACGCCCAGAAAGGTGAAATCATGCCGAACATCCCGCAGATGTCCGCTTTCTGGTAT
GCCGTGCGTACTGCGGTGATCAACGCCGCCAGCGGTCGTCAGACTGTCGATGAAGCCCTGAAAGACGCGC
AGACTAATTCGAGCTCGTCACTCGAGCACCACCACCACCACCACTGA
