>Addgene plasmid #42176 | pGagMBPHis | addgene partial sequence | sequence record 67646 | T7term 5'-GCTAGTTATTGCTCAGCGG-3'
AGCTTCCTTTCGGGCTTTGTTAGCAGCCGGATCTCAGTGGTGGTGGTGGTGGTGCTCGAGTGACGAGCTC
GAATTAGTCTGCGCGTCTTTCAGGGCTTCATCGACAGTCTGACGACCGCTGGCGGCGTTGATCACCGCAG
TACGCACGGCATACCAGAAAGCGGACATCTGCGGGATGTTCGGCATGATTTCACCTTTCTGGGCGTTTTC
CATGGTGGCGGCAATACGTGGATCTTTCGCCAACTCTTCCTCGTAAGACTTCAGCGCTACGGCACCCAGC
GGTTTGTCTTTATTAACCGCTTCCAGACCTTCATCAGTCAGCAGATAGTTTTCGAGGAACTCTTTTGCCA
GCTCTTTGTTCGGACTGGCGGCGTTAATACCTGCGCTCAGCACGCCAACGAACGGTTTGGATGGTTGACC
CTTGAAGGTCGGCAGTACCGTTACACCATAATTCACTTTGCTGGTGTCGATGTTGGACCATGCCCACGGG
CCGTTGATGGTCATCGCTGTTTCGCCTTTATTAAAGGCAGCTTCTGCGATGGAGTAATCGGTGTCTGCAT
TCATGTGTTTGTTTTTAATCAGGTCAACCAGGAAGGTCAGACCCGCTTTCGCGCCAGCGTTATCCACGCC
CACGTCTTTAATGTCGTACTTGCCGTTTTCATACTTGAACGCATAACCCCCGTCAGCAGCAATCAGCGGC
CAGGTGAAGTACGGTTCTTGCAGGTTGAACATCAGCGCGCTCTTACCTTTCGCTTTCAGTTCTTTATCCA
GCGCCGGGATCTCTTCCCAGGTTTTTGGCGGGTTCGGCAGCAGATCTTTGTTATAAATCAGCGATAACGC
TTCAACAGCGATCGGGTAAGCAATCAGCTTGCCGTTGTAACGTACGGCATCCCAGGTAAACGGATACAGC
TTGTCCTGGAACGCTTTGTCCGGGGTGATTTCAGCCAACAGGCCA
