>Addgene plasmid #42176 | pGagMBPHis | addgene partial sequence | sequence record 67647 | MBP-R 5'-CTCGAATTTCTTACCGACTTCA-3'
GCCTTTATCGCCGTTAATCCAGATTACCAGTTTACCTTCTTCGATCATTTGAATTCCGGATCCGCCCTGA
AAATACAGGTTTTCCTGAGAGCTCGGATCGCTACCGAACAGACTACGCAGAGACGCCAGCGGATACAGTT
CTTTATCAATCGGTTCCTGACGCTGACTCGGGGTCGTGGTTTCTTCGCCGAAGCGAAAAGATTCTTCCGG
CGGTGCGGTCGGTTCCGGACGGCTCTGCAGGAAATTACCCGGACGGCCTTTGTGACTCGGCCAGATTTTA
CCCAGAAAGTTTGCCTGGCGTTCCGTACAATCTTTCATCTGATGACCTTCTTTGCCACATTTCCAGCAGC
CTTTTTTGCGCGGTGCACGGCAATTTTTGGCAATGTGACCTTCTTTGCCACAGTTGAAGCATTTAACGGT
TTTGCGCTGATTACGAAAGTTGCCTTTCTGGATCATAATGGTTGCCGGATTCGTAACCTGGCTCATGGCT
TCCGC
[487 nt withheld, positions 496-982]
